>Addgene plasmid #178922 | BASIC_SEVA_27_pKD46.10 | addgene full sequence | sequence record 353853 | Addgene NGS Result
GGCTCGGGTAAGAACTCGCACTTCGTGGAAACACTATTATCTGGTGGGTCTCTGTCCACTAGTCTTGGAC
TCCTGTTGATAGATCCAGTAATGACCTCAGAACTCCATCTGGATTTGTTCAGAACGCTCGGTTGCCGCCG
GGCGTTTTTTATTGGTGAGAATCCAGGGGTCCCCAATAATTACGATTTAAATTTGTGTCTCAAAATCTCT
GATGTTACATTGCACAAGATAAAAATATATCATCATGAACAATAAAACTGTCTGCTTACATAAACAGTAA
TACAAGGGGTGTTATGAGCCATATTCAGCGTGAAACGAGCTGTAGCCGTCCGCGTCTGAACAGCAACATG
GATGCGGATCTGTATGGCTATAAATGGGCGCGTGATAACGTGGGTCAGAGCGGCGCGACCATTTATCGTC
TGTATGGCAAACCGGATGCGCCGGAACTGTTTCTGAAACATGGCAAAGGCAGCGTGGCGAACGATGTGAC
CGATGAAATGGTGCGTCTGAACTGGCTGACCGAATTTATGCCGCTGCCGACCATTAAACATTTTATTCGC
ACCCCGGATGATGCGTGGCTGCTGACCACCGCGATTCCGGGCAAAACCGCGTTTCAGGTGCTGGAAGAAT
ATCCGGATAGCGGCGAAAACATTGTGGATGCGCTGGCCGTGTTTCTGCGTCGTCTGCATAGCATTCCGGT
GTGCAACTGCCCGTTTAACAGCGATCGTGTGTTTCGTCTGGCCCAGGCGCAGAGCCGTATGAACAACGGC
CTGGTGGATGCGAGCGATTTTGATGATGAACGTAACGGCTGGCCGGTGGAACAGGTGTGGAAAGAAATGC
ATAAACTGCTGCCGTTTAGCCCGGATAGCGTGGTGACCCACGGCGATTTTAGCCTGGATAACCTGATTTT
CGATGAAGGCAAACTGATTGGCTGCATTGATGTGGGCCGTGTGGGCATTGCGGATCGTTATCAGGATCTG
GCCATTCTGTGGAACTGCCTGGGCGAATTTAGCCCGAGCCTGCAAAAACGTCTGTTTCAGAAATATGGCA
TTGATAATCCGGATATGAACAAACTGCAATTTCATCTGATGCTGGATGAATTTTTCTAATAATTAATTGG
ACCGCGGTCGGCTCGGCCCACTTGTGTGTCTCGTACAATTCTGAGGTCCACACAGATAGTGTCCTGTTCT
ACTTTTGTTTGTTAGTCTTGATGCTTCACTGATAGATACAAGAGCCATAAGAACCTCAGATCCTTCCGTA
TTTAGCCAGTATGTTCTCTAGTGTGGTTCGTTGTTTTTGCGTGAGCCATGAGAACGAACCATTGAGATCA
TACTTACTTTGCATGTCACTCAAAAATTTTGCCTCAAAACTGGTGAGCTGAATTTTTGCAGTTAAAGCAT
CGTGTAGTGTTTTTCTTAGTCCGTTACGTAGGTAGGAATCTGATGTAATGGTTGTTGGTATTTTGTCACC
ATTCATTTTTATCTGGTTGTTCTCAAGTTCGGTTACGAGATCCATTTGTCTATCTAGTTCAACTTGGAAA
ATCAACGTATCAGTCGGGCGGCCTCGCTTATCAACCACCAATTTCATATTGCTGTAAGTGTTTAAATCTT
TACTTATTGGTTTCAAAACCCATTGGTTAAGCCTTTTAAACTCATGGTAGTTATTTTCAAGCATTAACAT
GAACTTAAATTCATCAAGGCTAATCTCTATATTTGCCTTGTGAGTTTTCTTTTGTGTTAGTTCTTTTAAT
AACCACTCATAAATCCTCATAGAGTATTTGTTTTCAAAAGACTTAACATGTTCCAGATTATATTTTATGA
ATTTTTTTAACTGGAAAAGATAAGGCAATATCTCTTCACTAAAAACTAATTCTAATTTTTCGCTTGAGAA
CTTGGCATAGTTTGTCCACTGGAAAATCTCAAAGCCTTTAACCAAAGGATTCCTGATTTCCACAGTTCTC
GTCATCAGCTCTCTGGTTGCTTTAGCTAATACACCATAAGCATTTTCCCTACTGATGTTCATCATCTGAG
CGTATTGGTTATAAGTGAACGATACCGTCCGTTCTTTCCTTGTAGGGTTTTCAATCGTGGGGTTGAGTAG
TGCCACACAGCATAAAATTAGCTTGGTTTCATGCTCCGTTAAGTCATAGCGACTAATCGCTAGTTCATTT
GCTTTGAAAACAACTAATTCAGACATACATCTCAATTGGTCTAGGTGATTTTAATCACTATACCAATTGA
GATGGGCTAGTCAATGATAATTACTAGTCCTTTTCCTTTGAGTTGTGGGTATCTGTAAATTCTGCTAGAC
CTTTGCTGGAAAACTTGTAAATTCTGCTAGACCCTCTGTAAATTCCGCTAGACCTTTGTGTGTTTTTTTT
GTTTATATTCAAGTGGTTATAATTTATAGAATAAAGAAAGAATAAAAAAAGATAAAAAGAATAGATCCCA
GCCCTGTGTATAACTCACTACTTTAGTCAGTTCCGCAGTATTACAAAAGGATGTCGCAAACGCTGTTTGC
TCCTCTACAAAACAGACCTTAAAACCCTAAAGGCTTAAGTAGCACCCTCGCAAGCTCGGTTGCGGCCGCA
ATCGGGCAAATCGCTGAATATTCCTTTTGTCTCCGACCATCAGGCACCTGAGTCGCTGTCTTTTTCGTGA
CATTCAGTTCGCTGCGCTCACGGCTCTGGCAGTGAATGGGGGTAAATGGCACTACAGGCGCGGCGCGCCC
AGCTGTCTAGGGCGGCGGATTTGTCCTACTCAGGAGAGCGTTCACCGACAAACAACAGATAAAACGAAAG
GCCCAGTCTTTCGACTGAGCCTTTCGTTTTATTTGATGCCTTTAATTAAGGCTCGGGAGACCTATCGGTA
ATAACAGTCCAATCTGGTGTAACTTCGGAATCGTCCCCAATTATTGAACACCCTTCGGGGTGTTTTTTTG
TTTCTGGTCTACCATCTCGTTGTGATAATAGACCTGAAGTGCCTACTCTGGAAAATCTTTGACAGCTAGC
TCAGTCCTAGGTATAATGCTAGCAGCTGTCACCGGATGTGCTTTCCGGTCTGATGAGTCCGTGAGGACGA
AACAGCCTCTACAAATAATTTTGTTTAAGGCTCGCTACGAGAAGATTGTTACTTTCGCAGCGTTATTATC
TAAGGAGGTAGTCCATGGTTAGCAAAGGCGAGGCGGTTATCAAGGAGTTTATGCGTTTTAAGGTTCACAT
GGAGGGTAGCATGAATGGTCACGAGTTCGAGATCGAGGGTGAAGGCGAGGGTCGTCCGTACGAAGGCACC
CAGACCGCGAAGCTGAAAGTGACCAAGGGTGGCCCGCTGCCGTTCAGCTGGGACATCCTGAGCCCGCAGT
TCATGTATGGCAGCCGTGCGTTTACCAAACACCCGGCGGACATTCCGGATTACTATAAGCAAAGCTTCCC
GGAAGGTTTTAAATGGGAGCGTGTTATGAACTTCGAAGATGGTGGCGCGGTGACCGTTACCCAGGACACC
AGCCTGGAGGATGGCACCCTGATTTACAAGGTGAAACTGCGTGGCACCAACTTTCCGCCGGATGGTCCGG
TTATGCAGAAGAAAACGATGGGTTGGGAAGCGAGCACCGAGCGTCTGTATCCGGAAGATGGCGTGCTGAA
GGGTGATATCAAAATGGCGCTGCGTCTGAAGGACGGTGGCCGTTACCTGGCGGATTTTAAGACCACCTAT
AAAGCGAAGAAACCGGTGCAAATGCCGGGTGCGTACAACGTTGACCGTAAACTGGATATTACCAGCCACA
ACGAGGATTATACCGTGGTTGAGCAATATGAGCGTAGCGAGGGTCGCCACAGCACCGGCGGCATGGACGA
ACTGTATAAGGGATCCTAATAA
Features (pLannotate 1.2.2; 8 found; start..end, strand, type, name):
     68..162     +  terminator     lambda t0 terminator: transcription terminator from phage lambda
    294..1106    +  CDS            aphA1: KKA1_ECOLX - Also known as nptI. Protein inferred from homology: Swiss-Prot protein existence level 3. Resistance to kanamycin and structurally-related aminoglycosides, including amikacin. From Escherichia coli.
   1246..2196    -  CDS            Rep101: RepA protein needed for replication with the pSC101 origin; rep101
   2244..2466    -  rep_origin     pSC101 ori: low-copy replication origin that requires the Rep101 protein
   2749..2835    -  terminator     rrnB T1 terminator: Escherichia coli rrnB; transcription terminator T1 from the E. coli rrnB gene
   2999..3033    +  promoter       J23119 promoter: bacterial promoter (Registry of Standard Biological Parts BBa J23119)
   3036..3085    +  misc_RNA       sTRSV HHRz: hammerhead ribozyme from the tobacco ringspot virus satellite RNA (Khvorova et al., 2003)
   3165..3860    +  CDS            mScarlet: mScarlet is a basic (constitutively fluorescent) red fluorescent protein published in 2016, derived from synthetic construct. It has moderate acid sensitivity.
