[The description below was written by a language model from this plasmid's Addgene catalogue record and pLannotate feature annotations shown in this document.]
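Description:
BASIC_SEVA_27_pKD46.10 is a bacterial synthetic-biology vector from the BASIC SEVA collection, designed as a recipient backbone for BASIC DNA assembly in Escherichia coli. The full sequence is about 3.9 kb, made up of a 2.8 kb backbone and a roughly 1.1 kb synthetic insert. Replication depends on the low-copy pSC101 origin together with its cognate Rep101 (RepA) initiator protein. The "pKD46" in the name and the recorded 30°C growth temperature are consistent with a temperature-sensitive form of this replicon, although neither the record nor the feature annotation says so outright. Selection is by kanamycin resistance, conferred by the aphA1 (nptI) aminoglycoside phosphotransferase gene. In keeping with the modular SEVA layout, the lambda t0 and rrnB T1 transcription terminators flank the cargo region, insulating the marker and replication modules from transcription arising in the cargo position.

The insert is an mScarlet counter-selection cassette. The strong constitutive J23119 promoter drives a transcript that begins with the sTRSV hammerhead ribozyme, a self-cleaving element that trims the 5′ leader and so standardises the mRNA upstream of the coding sequence, followed by the mScarlet red fluorescent protein gene. The record does not describe the mechanism. In a dropout arrangement of this kind, however, the cassette is expected to be replaced by the assembled parts, so colonies carrying unmodified vector stay red and can be screened out visually, while correct assemblies are non-fluorescent. The BASIC linker or prefix/suffix sequences used for assembly are not annotated in the feature table. The plasmid is intended as a low-copy, kanamycin-selectable destination vector for building constructs with the BASIC method.
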