Addgene plasmid #178922: BASIC_SEVA_27_pKD46.10
Purpose: BASIC DNA assembly vector
Depositing lab: Paul Freemont. Depositing organization: Imperial College London. Publication: basicsynbio and the BASIC SEVA collection: software and vectors for an established DNA assembly method. Haines MC, Carling B, Marshall J, Shenshin VA, Baldwin GS, Freemont P, Storch M. Synth Biol (Oxf). 2022 Oct 11;7(1):ysac023. doi: 10.1093/synbio/ysac023. eCollection 2022. PubMed 36381610.
Backbone
  Vector backbone: BASIC_SEVA_27_pKD46.10
  Backbone size w/o insert (bp): 2798
  Vector type: Synthetic Biology
Growth in bacteria
  Bacterial resistance: Kanamycin, 50 μg/mL
  Growth temperature: 30°C
  Growth strain: DH5alpha
  Copy number: Low Copy
Gene/Insert
  Gene/Insert name: mScarlet counter-selection cassette
  Species: Synthetic
  Insert size (bp): 1074
  Cloning method: Unknown
  Sequencing primers: 5′ ggcggcggatttgtcctac; 3′ ggtgagaatccaggggtcc
Depositor comments: Cloning method: BASIC DNA assembly . Please visit https://www.biorxiv.org/content/10.1101/2022.01.06.446575v2 for bioRxiv preprint.
How to cite: BASIC_SEVA_27_pKD46.10 was a gift from Paul Freemont (Addgene plasmid # 178922 ; http://n2t.net/addgene:178922 ; RRID:Addgene_178922)
